>Addgene plasmid #29759 | pcDNA5FRT/Flag-WDR5 | addgene full sequence | sequence record 495678 | Addgene NGS Result
GCGAGCAAAATTTAAGCTACAACAAGGCAAGGCTTGACCGACAATTGCATGAAGAATCTGCTTAGGGTTA
GGCGTTTTGCGCTGCTTCGCGATGTACGGGCCAGATATACGCGTTGACATTGATTATTGACTAGTTATTA
ATAGTAATCAATTACGGGGTCATTAGTTCATAGCCCATATATGGAGTTCCGCGTTACATAACTTACGGTA
AATGGCCCGCCTGGCTGACCGCCCAACGACCCCCGCCCATTGACGTCAATAATGACGTATGTTCCCATAG
TAACGCCAATAGGGACTTTCCATTGACGTCAATGGGTGGAGTATTTACGGTAAACTGCCCACTTGGCAGT
ACATCAAGTGTATCATATGCCAAGTACGCCCCCTATTGACGTCAATGACGGTAAATGGCCCGCCTGGCAT
TATGCCCAGTACATGACCTTATGGGACTTTCCTACTTGGCAGTACATCTACGTATTAGTCATCGCTATTA
CCATGGTGATGCGGTTTTGGCAGTACATCAATGGGCGTGGATAGCGGTTTGACTCACGGGGATTTCCAAG
TCTCCACCCCATTGACGTCAATGGGAGTTTGTTTTGGCACCAAAATCAACGGGACTTTCCAAAATGTCGT
AACAACTCCGCCCCATTGACGCAAATGGGCGGTAGGCGTGTACGGTGGGAGGTCTATATAAGCAGAGCTC
TCTGGCTAACTAGAGAACCCACTGCTTACTGGCTTATCGAAATTAATACGACTCACTATAGGGAGACCCA
AGCTGGCTAGCATGCCAGACTACAAGGACGATGATGACAAGCTCGAGATGGCGACGGAGGAGAAGAAGCC
TGAGACCGAGGCCGCCAGAGCACAGCCAACCCCTTCGTCATCCGCCACTCAGAGCAAGCCTACACCTGTG
AAGCCAAACTATGCTCTAAAGTTCACCCTTGCTGGCCACACCAAAGCAGTGTCCTCCGTGAAATTCAGCC
CGAATGGAGAGTGGCTGGCAAGTTCATCTGCTGATAAACTTATTAAAATTTGGGGCGCGTATGATGGGAA
ATTTGAGAAAACCATATCTGGTCACAAGCTGGGAATATCCGATGTAGCCTGGTCGTCAGATTCTAACCTT
CTTGTTTCTGCCTCAGATGACAAAACCTTGAAGATATGGGACGTGAGCTCGGGCAAGTGTCTGAAAACCC
TGAAGGGACACAGTAATTATGTCTTTTGCTGCAACTTCAATCCCCAGTCCAACCTTATTGTCTCAGGATC
CTTTGACGAAAGCGTGAGGATATGGGATGTGAAAACAGGGAAGTGCCTCAAGACTTTGCCAGCTCACTCG
GATCCAGTCTCGGCCGTTCATTTTAATCGTGATGGATCCTTGATAGTTTCAAGTAGCTATGATGGTCTCT
GTCGCATCTGGGACACCGCCTCAGGCCAGTGCCTGAAGACGCTCATCGATGACGACAACCCCCCCGTGTC
TTTTGTGAAGTTCTCCCCGAACGGCAAATACATCCTGGCCGCCACGCTGGACAACACTCTGAAGCTCTGG
GACTACAGCAAGGGGAAGTGCCTGAAGACGTACACTGGCCACAAGAATGAGAAATACTGCATATTTGCCA
ATTTCTCTGTTACTGGTGGGAAGTGGATTGTGTCTGGCTCAGAGGATAACCTTGTTTACATCTGGAACCT
TCAGACGAAAGAGATTGTACAGAAACTACAAGGCCACACAGATGTCGTGATCTCAACAGCTTGTCACCCA
ACAGAAAACATCATCGCCTCTGCTGCGCTAGAAAATGACAAAACAATTAAACTGTGGAAGAGTGACTGCT
AAAGATCCACTAGTCCAGTGTGGTGGAATTCTGCAGATATCCAGCACAGTGGCGGCCGCTCGATCGAGTC
TAGAGGGCCCGTTTAAACCCGCTGATCAGCCTCGACTGTGCCTTCTAGTTGCCAGCCATCTGTTGTTTGC
CCCTCCCCCGTGCCTTCCTTGACCCTGGAAGGTGCCACTCCCACTGTCCTTTCCTAATAAAATGAGGAAA
TTGCATCGCATTGTCTGAGTAGGTGTCATTCTATTCTGGGGGGTGGGGTGGGGCAGGACAGCAAGGGGGA
GGATTGGGAAGACAATAGCAGGCATGCTGGGGATGCGGTGGGCTCTATGGCTTCTGAGGCGGAAAGAACC
AGCTGGGGCTCTAGGGGGTATCCCC
[124 nt withheld, positions 2196-2319]
C
[91 nt withheld, positions 2321-2411]
AGGGTGATGGTTCACGTACCTAGAAGTTCCTATTCCGAAGTTCCTATTCTCTAGAAAGTATAGGAACTTC
CTTGGCCAAAAAGCCTGAACTCACCGCGACGTCTGTCGAGAAGTTTCTGATCGAAAAGTTCGACAGCGTC
TCCGACCTGATGCAGCTCTCGGAGGGCGAAGAATCTCGTGCTTTCAGCTTCGATGTAGGAGGGCGTGGAT
ATGTCCTGCGGGTAAATAGCTGCGCCGATGGTTTCTACAAAGATCGTTATGTTTATCGGCACTTTGCATC
GGCCGCGCTCCCGATTCCGGAAGTGCTTGACATTGGGGAATTCAGCGAGAGCCTGACCTATTGCATCTCC
CGCCGTGCACAGGGTGTCACGTTGCAAGACCTGCCTGAAACCGAACTGCCCGCTGTTCTGCAGCCGGTCG
CGGAGGCCATGGATGCGATCGCTGCGGCCGATCTTAGCCAGACGAGCGGGTTCGGCCCATTCGGACCGCA
AGGAATCGGTCAATACACTACATGGCGTGATTTCATATGCGCGATTGCTGATCCCCATGTGTATCACTGG
CAAACTGTGATGGACGACACCGTCAGTGCGTCCGTCGCGCAGGCTCTCGATGAGCTGATGCTTTGGGCCG
AGGACTGCCCCGAAGTCCGGCACCTCGTGCACGCGGATTTCGGCTCCAACAATGTCCTGACGGACAATGG
CCGCATAACAGCGGTCATTGACTGGAGCGAGGCGATGTTCGGGGATTCCCAATACGAGGTCGCCAACATC
TTCTTCTGGAGGCCGTGGTTGGCTTGTATGGAGCAGCAGACGCGCTACTTCGAGCGGAGGCATCCGGAGC
TTGCAGGATCGCCGCGGCTCCGGGCGTATATGCTCCGCATTGGTCTTGACCAACTCTATCAGAGCTTGGT
TGACGGCAATTTCGATGATGCAGCTTGGGCGCAGGGTCGATGCGACGCAATCGTCCGATCCGGAGCCGGG
ACTGTCGGGCGTACACAAATCGCCCGCAGAAGCGCGGCCGTCTGGACCGATGGCTGTGTAGAAGTACTCG
CCGATAGTGGAAACCGACGCCCCAGCACTCGTCCGAGGGCAAAGGAATAGCACGTACTACGAGATTTCGA
TTCCACCGCCGCCTTCTATGAAAGGTTGGGCTTCGGAATCGTTTTCCGGGACGCCGGCTGGATGATCCTC
CAGCGCGGGGATCTCATGCTGGAGTTCTTCGCCCACCCCAACTTGTTTATTGCAGCTTATAATGGTTACA
AATAAAGCAATAGCATCACAAATTTCACAAATAAAGCATTTTTTTCACTGCATTCTAGTTGTGGTTTGTC
CAAACTCATCAATGTATCTTATCATGTCTGTATACCGTCGACCTCTAGCTAGAGCTTGGCGTAATCATGG
TCATAGCTGTTTCCTGTGTGAAATTGTTATCCGCTCACAATTCCACACAACATACGAGCCGGAAGCATAA
AGTGTAAAGCCTGGGGTGCCTAATGAGTGAGCTAACTCACATTAATTGCGTTGCGCTCACTGCCCGCTTT
CCAGTCGGGAAACCTGTCGTGCCAGCTGCATTAATGAATCGGCCAACGCGCGGGGAGAGGCGGTTTGCGT
ATTGGGCGCTCTTCCGCTTCCTCGCTCACTGACTCGCTGCGCTCGGTCGTTCGGCTGCGGCGAGCGGTAT
CAGCTCACTCAAAGGCGGTAATACGGTTATCCACAGAATCAGGGGATAACGCAGGAAAGAACATGTGAGC
AAAAGGCCAGCAAAAGGCCAGGAACCGTAAAAAGGCCGCGTTGCTGGCGTTTTTCCATAGGCTCCGCCCC
CCTGACGAGCATCACAAAAATCGACGCTCAAGTCAGAGGTGGCGAAACCCGACAGGACTATAAAGATACC
AGGCGTTTCCCCCTGGAAGCTCCCTCGTGCGCTCTCCTGTTCCGACCCTGCCGCTTACCGGATACCTGTC
CGCCTTTCTCCCTTCGGGAAGCGTGGCGCTTTCTCATAGCTCACGCTGTAGGTATCTCAGTTCGGTGTAG
GTCGTTCGCTCCAAGCTGGGCTGTGTGCACGAACCCCCCGTTCAGCCCGACCGCTGCGCCTTATCCGGTA
ACTATCGTCTTGAGTCCAACCCGGTAAGACACGACTTATCGCCACTGGCAGCAGCCACTGGTAACAGGAT
TAGCAGAGCGAGGTATGTAGGCGGTGCTACAGAGTTCTTGAAGTGGTGGCCTAACTACGGCTACACTAGA
AGAACAGTATTTGGTATCTGCGCTCTGCTGAAGCCAGTTACCTTCGGAAAAAGAGTTGGTAGCTCTTGAT
CCGGCAAACAAACCACCGCTGGTAGCGGTGGTTTTTTTGTTTGCAAGCAGCAGATTACGCGCAGAAAAAA
AGGATCTCAAGAAGATCCTTTGATCTTTTCTACGGGGTCTGACGCTCAGTGGAACGAAAACTCACGTTAA
GGGATTTTGGTCATGAGATTATCAAAAAGGATCTTCACCTAGATCCTTTTAAATTAAAAATGAAGTTTTA
AATCAATCTAAAGTATATATGAGTAAACTTGGTCTGACAGTTACCAATGCTTAATCAGTGAGGCACCTAT
CTCAGCGATCTGTCTATTTCGTTCATCCATAGTTGCCTGACTCCCCGTCGTGTAGATAACTACGATACGG
GAGGGCTTACCATCTGGCCCCAGTGCTGCAATGATACCGCGAGACCCACGCTCACCGGCTCCAGATTTAT
CAGCAATAAACCAGCCAGCCGGAAGGGCCGAGCGCAGAAGTGGTCCTGCAACTTTATCCGCCTCCATCCA
GTCTATTAATTGTTGCCGGGAAGCTAGAGTAAGTAGTTCGCCAGTTAATAGTTTGCGCAACGTTGTTGCC
ATTGCTACAGGCATCGTGGTGTCACGCTCGTCGTTTGGTATGGCTTCATTCAGCTCCGGTTCCCAACGAT
CAAGGCGAGTTACATGATCCCCCATGTTGTGCAAAAAAGCGGTTAGCTCCTTCGGTCCTCCGATCGTTGT
CAGAAGTAAGTTGGCCGCAGTGTTATCACTCATGGTTATGGCAGCACTGCATAATTCTCTTACTGTCATG
CCATCCGTAAGATGCTTTTCTGTGACTGGTGAGTACTCAACCAAGTCATTCTGAGAATAGTGTATGCGGC
GACCGAGTTGCTCTTGCCCGGCGTCAATACGGGATAATACCGCGCCACATAGCAGAACTTTAAAAGTGCT
CATCATTGGAAAACGTTCTTCGGGGCGAAAACTCTCAAGGATCTTACCGCTGTTGAGATCCAGTTCGATG
TAACCCACTCGTGCACCCAACTGATCTTCAGCATCTTTTACTTTCACCAGCGTTTCTGGGTGAGCAAAAA
CAGGAAGGCAAAATGCCGCAAAAAAGGGAATAAGGGCGACACGGAAATGTTGAATACTCATACTCTTCCT
TTTTCAATATTATTGAAGCATTTATCAGGGTTATTGTCTCATGAGCGGATACATATTTGAATGTATTTAG
AAAAATAAACAAATAGGGGTTCCGCGCACATTTCCCCGAAAAGTGCCACCTGACGTCGACGGATCGGGAG
ATCTCCCGATCCCCTATGGTGCACTCTCAGTACAATCTGCTCTGATGCCGCATAGTTAAGCCAGTATCTG
CTCCCTGCTTGTGTGTTGGAGGTCGCTGAGTAGTGC
Features (pLannotate 1.2.2; 21 found; start..end, strand, type, name):
    116..495     +  enhancer       CMV enhancer: human cytomegalovirus immediate early enhancer
    496..699     +  promoter       CMV promoter: human cytomegalovirus (CMV) immediate early promoter
    695..728     +  LTR            5' LTR (truncated) (fragment): truncated 5' long terminal repeat (LTR) from HIV-1
    744..762     +  promoter       T7 promoter: promoter for bacteriophage T7 RNA polymerase
    788..811     +  CDS            3xFLAG (fragment): three tandem FLAG® epitope tags
    818..1819    +  CDS            WDR5: WDR5_HUMAN - Also known as BIG3. Experimental evidence at protein level: Swiss-Prot protein existence level 1. Contributes to histone modification (PubMed:19131338, PubMed:19556245, PubMed:19103755, PubMed:20018852, PubMed:16600877, PubMed:16829960). May position the N-terminus of histone H3 for efficient trimethylation at 'Lys-4' (PubMed:16829960). As part of the MLL1/MLL complex it is involved in methylation and dimethylation at 'Lys-4' of histone H3 (PubMed:19556245). H3 'Lys-4' methylation represents a specific tag for epigenetic transcriptional activation (PubMed:18840606). As part of the
   1926..2150    +  polyA_signal   bGH poly(A) signal: bovine growth hormone polyadenylation signal
   2154..2175    +  promoter       SV40 promoter (fragment): SV40 enhancer and early promoter
   2196..2429    +  rep_origin     f1 ori (fragment) (sequence partly withheld): f1 bacteriophage origin of replication; arrow indicates direction of (+) strand synthesis
   2434..2481    +  protein_bind   FRT: FLP-mediated recombination occurs in the 8-bp core sequence TCTAGAAA (Turan and Bode, 2011). FLP recombinase from the Saccharomyces cerevisiae 2μ plasmid
   2489..3511    +  CDS            HygR: aminoglycoside phosphotransferase from E. coli; aph(4)-Ia; confers resistance to hygromycin
   3521..3646    +  CDS            ble (fragment): BLE_KLEPN - Experimental evidence at protein level: Swiss-Prot protein existence level 1. Binding protein with a strong affinity to the bleomycin family of antibiotics. Binds to CL990; an antimitotic-antibiotic compound. From Klebsiella pneumoniae.
   3641..3762    +  polyA_signal   SV40 poly(A) signal: SV40 polyadenylation signal
   3835..3851    -  protein_bind   lac operator: The lac repressor binds to the lac operator to inhibit transcription in E. coli. This inhibition can be relieved by adding lactose or isopropyl-β-D-thiogalactopyranoside (IPTG). lac repressor encoded by lacI
   3859..3889    -  promoter       lac promoter: promoter for the E. coli lac operon
   3904..3925    -  protein_bind   CAP binding site: CAP binding activates transcription in the presence of cAMP. E. coli catabolite activator protein
   3938..4030    -  CDS            lacI (fragment): lac repressor; lacI; The lac repressor binds to the lac operator to inhibit transcription in E. coli. This inhibition can be relieved by adding lactose or isopropyl-β-D-thiogalactopyranoside (IPTG).
   4213..4801    -  rep_origin     ori: high-copy-number ColE1/pMB1/pBR322/pUC origin of replication
   4972..5832    -  CDS            AmpR: β-lactamase; bla; confers resistance to ampicillin, carbenicillin, and related antibiotics
   5833..5937    -  promoter       AmpR promoter: bla
   5996..6048    -  misc_feature   bom (fragment): basis of mobility region from pBR322
