[The description below was written by a language model from this plasmid's Addgene catalogue record and pLannotate feature annotations shown in this document.]
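Description:
pcDNA5FRT/Flag-WDR5 is a mammalian expression plasmid built on the Invitrogen pcDNA5/FRT backbone, carrying the human WDR5 coding sequence (about 1 kb) with an N-terminal FLAG epitope. In bacteria it is maintained by a high-copy ColE1/pUC-type origin and selected through the β-lactamase (AmpR) gene driven by its own promoter. The sequenced record is about 6.1 kb, consistent with the stated backbone plus insert.

Expression of the tagged protein is driven by the human cytomegalovirus immediate early enhancer and promoter, and transcripts are terminated by the bovine growth hormone polyadenylation signal. A T7 promoter sits between the CMV promoter and the insert, where it serves as a sequencing primer site and could support in vitro transcription. The annotation software labels the tag as a fragment of 3xFLAG, but its short length fits the single FLAG epitope named in the catalogue entry. Downstream of the expression cassette lies an FRT site immediately followed by a hygromycin resistance gene and an SV40 poly(A) signal. No intact promoter is annotated directly upstream of this gene, which is the usual Flp-In arrangement: FLP recombinase inserts the plasmid at a genomic FRT site in a suitable host cell line, placing the hygromycin gene behind a resident promoter so that resistance arises only from correct integration. Several short annotated fragments (HIV-1 LTR, SV40 promoter, f1 ori, ble, lacI, bom) appear to be backbone remnants or partial matches rather than functional parts.

WDR5 is a WD-repeat protein that contributes to histone modification, including H3 lysine 4 methylation as part of MLL complexes. The associated publication concerns the subunit composition of a MOF-containing histone acetyltransferase complex, so the construct is suited to producing FLAG-WDR5 in human cells, transiently or from stable isogenic lines, for affinity purification and analysis of associated proteins.
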