Addgene plasmid #29759: pcDNA5FRT/Flag-WDR5
Depositing lab: Joan Conaway. Depositing organization: Stowers Institute for Medical Research. Publication: Subunit composition and substrate specificity of a MOF-containing histone acetyltransferase distinct from the male-specific lethal (MSL) complex. Cai Y, Jin J, Swanson SK, Cole MD, Choi SH, Florens L, Washburn MP, Conaway JW, Conaway RC. J Biol Chem. 2010 Feb 12. 285(7):4268-72. 10.1074/jbc.C109.087981 PubMed 20018852.
Backbone
  Vector backbone: pcDNA5FRT
  Backbone manufacturer: Invitrogen
  Backbone size w/o insert (bp): 5100
  Vector type: Mammalian Expression
Growth in bacteria
  Bacterial resistance: Ampicillin, 100 μg/mL
  Growth temperature: 37°C
  Growth strain: DH5alpha
  Copy number: High Copy
Gene/Insert
  Gene/Insert name: WDR5
  Species: H. sapiens (human)
  Insert size (bp): 1005
  GenBank ID: NM_017588
  Entrez Gene: WDR5 (a.k.a. BIG-3, BIG3, CFAP89, SWD3)
  Tag / fusion protein: Flag (N terminal on insert)
  Cloning method: Restriction Enzyme
  Sequencing primers: 5′ T7
Terms and licenses: Academic/Nonprofit Terms; Industry Terms: Not Available to Industry
How to cite: pcDNA5FRT/Flag-WDR5 was a gift from Joan Conaway (Addgene plasmid # 29759 ; http://n2t.net/addgene:29759 ; RRID:Addgene_29759)
