>Addgene plasmid #29759 | pcDNA5FRT/Flag-WDR5 | addgene partial sequence | sequence record 64439 | T7 5'-TAATACGACTCACTATAGGG-3'
CCAGACTACAAGGACGATGATGACAAGCTCGAGATGGCGACGGAGGAGAAGAAGCCTGAGACCGAGGCCG
CCAGAGCACAGCCAACCCCTTCGTCATCCGCCACTCAGAGCAAGCCTACACCTGTGAAGCCAAACTATGC
TCTAAAGTTCACCCTTGCTGGCCACACCAAAGCAGTGTCCTCCGTGAAATTCAGCCCGAATGGAGAGTGG
CTGGCAAGTTCATCTGCTGATAAACTTATTAAAATTTGGGGCGCGTATGATGGGAAATTTGAGAAAACCA
TATCTGGTCACAAGCTGGGAATATCCGATGTAGCCTGGTCGTCAGATTCTAACCTTCTTGTTTCTGCCTC
AGATGACAAAACCTTGAAGATATGGGACGTGAGCTCGGGCAAGTGTCTGAAAACCCTGAAGGGACACAGT
AATTATGTCTTTTGCTGCAACTTCAATCCCCAGTCCAACCTTATTGTCTCAGGATCCTTTGACGAAAGCG
TGAGGATATGGGATGTGAAAACAGGGAAGTGCCTCAAGACTTTGCCAGCTCACTCGGATCCAGTCTCGGC
CGTTCATTTTAATCGTGATGGATCCTTGATAGTTTCAAGTAGCTATGATGGTCTCTGTCGCATCTGGGAC
ACCGCCTCAGGCCAGTGCCTGAAGACGCTCATCGATGACGACAACCCCCCCGTGTCTTTTGTGAAGTTCT
CCCCGAACGGCAAATACATCCTGGCCGCCACGCTGGACAACACTCTGAAGCTCTGGGACTACAGCAAGGG
GAAGTGCCTGAAGACGTACACTGGCCACAAGAATGAGAAATACTGCATATTTGCCAATTTCTCTGTTACT
GGTGGGAAGTGGATTGTGTCTGGCTCAGAGGATAACCTTGTTTACATCTGGAACCTTCAGACGAAAGAGA
TTGTACAGAAACTACAAGGCCACACAGATGTCGTGATCTCAC
